>Addgene plasmid #132168 | pDONR221_SLC49A3 | depositor full sequence | sequence record 253735 | Full Sequence
CTTTCCTGCGTTATCCCCTGATTCTGTGGATAACCGTATTACCGCCTTTGAGTGAGCTGATACCGCTCGC
CGCAGCCGAACGACCGAGCGCAGCGAGTCAGTGAGCGAGGAAGCGGAAGAGCGCCCAATACGCAAACCGC
CTCTCCCCGCGCGTTGGCCGATTCATTAATGCAGCTGGCACGACAGGTTTCCCGACTGGAAAGCGGGCAG
TGAGCGCAACGCAATTAATACGCGTACCGCTAGCCAGGAAGAGTTTGTAGAAACGCAAAAAGGCCATCCG
TCAGGATGGCCTTCTGCTTAGTTTGATGCCTGGCAGTTTATGGCGGGCGTCCTGCCCGCCACCCTCCGGG
CCGTTGCTTCACAACGTTCAAATCCGCTCCCGGCGGATTTGTCCTACTCAGGAGAGCGTTCACCGACAAA
CAACAGATAAAACGAAAGGCCCAGTCTTCCGACTGAGCCTTTCGTTTTATTTGATGCCTGGCAGTTCCCT
ACTCTCGCGTTAACGCTAGCATGGATGTTTTCCCAGTCACGACGTTGTAAAACGACGGCCAGTCTTAAGC
TCGGGCCCCAAATAATGATTTTATTTTGACTGATAGTGACCTGTTCGTTGCAACACATTGATGAGCAATG
CTTTTTTATAATGCCAACTTTGTACAAAAAAGCAGGCTCCACCATGGCCGGCCCTACCGAGGCCGAGACA
GGACTGGCAGAGCCACGGGCCCTGTGCGCACAGAGGGGACACAGGACCTACGCACGGAGATGGGTGTTCC
TGCTGGCCATCTCCCTGCTGAACTGTTCTAATGCCACACTGTGGCTGTCTTTTGCCCCAGTGGCAGACGT
GATCGCAGAGGATCTGGTGCTGAGCATGGAGCAGATCAACTGGCTGTCCCTGGTGTATCTGGTGGTGTCT
ACCCCTTTCGGCGTGGCCGCCATCTGGATCCTGGACTCCGTGGGACTGAGGGCAGCAACAATCCTGGGAG
CCTGGCTGAACTTTGCCGGCTCTGTGCTGCGCATGGTGCCTTGCATGGTGGTGGGCACCCAGAATCCATT
CGCCTTTCTGATGGGAGGACAGAGCCTGTGCGCACTGGCACAGAGCCTGGTCATCTTCAGCCCAGCAAAG
CTGGCCGCCCTGTGGTTTCCTGAGCACCAGAGAGCCACCGCCAACATGCTGGCCACAATGTCCAATCCAC
TGGGCGTGCTGGTGGCCAACGTGCTGTCTCCCGTGCTGGTGAAGAAGGGCGAGGACATCCCACTGATGCT
GGGCGTGTACACCATCCCAGCAGGAGTGGTGTGCCTGCTGAGCACCATCTGTCTGTGGGAGTCCGTGCCA
CCTACACCACCATCTGCCGGAGCAGCCAGCTCCACCTCCGAGAAGTTCCTGGATGGCCTGAAGCTGCAGC
TGATGTGGAATAAGGCCTATGTGATCCTGGCCGTGTGCCTGGGAGGAATGATCGGCATCTCTGCCAGCTT
CTCCGCCCTGCTGGAGCAGATCCTGTGCGCCAGCGGCCACTCTAGCGGCTTTTCCGGACTGTGCGGCGCC
CTGTTCATCACCTTTGGCATCCTGGGCGCCCTGGCCCTGGGACCATACGTGGACAGGACAAAGCACTTCA
CCGAGGCCACAAAGATCGGCCTGTGCCTGTTCTCTCTGGCCTGCGTGCCCTTTGCCCTGGTGAGCCAGCT
GCAGGGACAGACCCTGGCCCTGGCAGCAACATGCTCTCTGCTGGGCCTGTTCGGCTTTAGCGTGGGACCA
GTGGCAATGGAGCTGGCAGTGGAGTGTAGCTTCCCTGTGGGAGAGGGAGCAGCAACCGGCATGATCTTTG
TGCTGGGCCAGGCCGAGGGCATCCTGATCATGCTGGCCATGACCGCCCTGACAGTGAGGCGCTCCGAGCC
TTCTCTGAGCACATGTCAGCAGGGCGAGGACCCACTGGATTGGACCGTGAGCCTGCTGCTGATGGCAGGA
CTGTGCACATTCTTTTCCTGTATCCTGGCCGTGTTCTTTCACACCCCTTATCGGAGACTGCAGGCCGAGT
CTGGCGAGCCTCCAAGCACAAGGAATGCAGTGGGAGGAGCAGACAGCGGACCAGGAGTGGATCGGGGCGG
CGCCGGCAGAGCCGGCGTGCTGGGACCATCCACCGCAACACCTGAGTGCACCGCAAGGGGAGCCAGCCTG
GAGGATCCAAGAGGCCCCGGCTCCCCCCACCCTGCCTGTCACAGGGCAACCCCAAGGGCACAGGGACCAG
CAGCCACAGACGCACCTAGCAGGCCAGGCAGACTGGCAGGCAGGGTGCAGGCATCCCGCTTCATCGATCC
AGCAGGATCTCACTCCTCTTTTAGCTCCCCTTGGGTCATCACAGACCCAGCTTTCTTGTACAAAGTTGGC
ATTATAAGAAAGCATTGCTTATCAATTTGTTGCAACGAACAGGTCACTATCAGTCAAAATAAAATCATTA
TTTGCCATCCAGCTGATATCCCCTATAGTGAGTCGTATTACATGGTCATAGCTGTTTCCTGGCAGCTCTG
GCCCGTGTCTCAAAATCTCTGATGTTACATTGCACAAGATAAAATAATATCATCATGAACAATAAAACTG
TCTGCTTACATAAACAGTAATACAAGGGGTGTTATGAGCCATATTCAACGGGAAACGTCGAGGCCGCGAT
TAAATTCCAACATGGATGCTGATTTATATGGGTATAAATGGGCTCGCGATAATGTCGGGCAATCAGGTGC
GACAATCTATCGCTTGTATGGGAAGCCCGATGCGCCAGAGTTGTTTCTGAAACATGGCAAAGGTAGCGTT
GCCAATGATGTTACAGATGAGATGGTCAGACTAAACTGGCTGACGGAATTTATGCCTCTTCCGACCATCA
AGCATTTTATCCGTACTCCTGATGATGCATGGTTACTCACCACTGCGATCCCCGGAAAAACAGCATTCCA
GGTATTAGAAGAATATCCTGATTCAGGTGAAAATATTGTTGATGCGCTGGCAGTGTTCCTGCGCCGGTTG
CATTCGATTCCTGTTTGTAATTGTCCTTTTAACAGCGATCGCGTATTTCGTCTCGCTCAGGCGCAATCAC
GAATGAATAACGGTTTGGTTGATGCGAGTGATTTTGATGACGAGCGTAATGGCTGGCCTGTTGAACAAGT
CTGGAAAGAAATGCATAAACTTTTGCCATTCTCACCGGATTCAGTCGTCACTCATGGTGATTTCTCACTT
GATAACCTTATTTTTGACGAGGGGAAATTAATAGGTTGTATTGATGTTGGACGAGTCGGAATCGCAGACC
GATACCAGGATCTTGCCATCCTATGGAACTGCCTCGGTGAGTTTTCTCCTTCATTACAGAAACGGCTTTT
TCAAAAATATGGTATTGATAATCCTGATATGAATAAATTGCAGTTTCATTTGATGCTCGATGAGTTTTTC
TAATCAGAATTGGTTAATTGGTTGTAACACTGGCAGAGCATTACGCTGACTTGACGGGACGGCGCAAGCT
CATGACCAAAATCCCTTAACGTGAGTTACGCGTCGTTCCACTGAGCGTCAGACCCCGTAGAAAAGATCAA
AGGATCTTCTTGAGATCCTTTTTTTCTGCGCGTAATCTGCTGCTTGCAAACAAAAAAACCACCGCTACCA
GCGGTGGTTTGTTTGCCGGATCAAGAGCTACCAACTCTTTTTCCGAAGGTAACTGGCTTCAGCAGAGCGC
AGATACCAAATACTGTTCTTCTAGTGTAGCCGTAGTTAGGCCACCACTTCAAGAACTCTGTAGCACCGCC
TACATACCTCGCTCTGCTAATCCTGTTACCAGTGGCTGCTGCCAGTGGCGATAAGTCGTGTCTTACCGGG
TTGGACTCAAGACGATAGTTACCGGATAAGGCGCAGCGGTCGGGCTGAACGGGGGGTTCGTGCACACAGC
CCAGCTTGGAGCGAACGACCTACACCGAACTGAGATACCTACAGCGTGAGCTATGAGAAAGCGCCACGCT
TCCCGAAGGGAGAAAGGCGGACAGGTATCCGGTAAGCGGCAGGGTCGGAACAGGAGAGCGCACGAGGGAG
CTTCCAGGGGGAAACGCCTGGTATCTTTATAGTCCTGTCGGGTTTCGCCACCTCTGACTTGAGCGTCGAT
TTTTGTGATGCTCGTCAGGGGGGCGGAGCCTATGGAAAAACGCCAGCAACGCGGCCTTTTTACGGTTCCT
GGCCTTTTGCTGGCCTTTTGCTCACATGTT
Features (pLannotate 1.2.2; 10 found; start..end, strand, type, name):
    121..213     +  CDS            lacI (fragment): lac repressor; lacI; The lac repressor binds to the lac operator to inhibit transcription in E. coli. This inhibition can be relieved by adding lactose or isopropyl-β-D-thiogalactopyranoside (IPTG).
    268..295     -  terminator     rrnB T2 terminator: transcription terminator T2 from the E. coli rrnB gene
    427..470     +  terminator     rrnB T1 terminator: Escherichia coli rrnB; transcription terminator T1 from the E. coli rrnB gene
    517..553     -  CDS            lacZα (fragment): LacZα fragment of β-galactosidase; lacZ fragment
    569..668     +  protein_bind   attL1: mutant version of attL; recombination site for the Gateway® LR reaction LR Clonase™
    674..2353    +  CDS            SLC49A3: S49A3_HUMAN - Also known as MFSD7. Experimental evidence at protein level: Swiss-Prot protein existence level 1. From Homo sapiens (Human).
   2355..2454    -  protein_bind   attL2: mutant version of attL; recombination site for the Gateway® LR reaction LR Clonase™
   2472..2490    -  promoter       T7 promoter: promoter for bacteriophage T7 RNA polymerase
   2624..3433    +  CDS            KanR: aminoglycoside phosphotransferase; aph(3')-Ia; confers resistance to kanamycin in bacteria or G418 (Geneticin®) in eukaryotes
   3580..4168    +  rep_origin     ori: high-copy-number ColE1/pMB1/pBR322/pUC origin of replication
