[The description below was written by a language model from this plasmid's Addgene catalogue record, the feature table of its GenBank file and pLannotate feature annotations shown in this document.]
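Description:
pDONR221_SLC49A3 is a Gateway entry clone built on the pDONR221 backbone and carrying a codon-optimized open reading frame for human SLC49A3, a solute carrier family member also known as MFSD7. The full plasmid is about 4.2 kb. It is maintained in E. coli through a high-copy ColE1/pUC-type origin of replication and selected with kanamycin via an aminoglycoside phosphotransferase (KanR) gene. Although the catalogue lists the vector type as mammalian expression, the feature table shows no eukaryotic promoter or polyadenylation signal. The plasmid is therefore a shuttle intermediate and not an expression vector in its own right.

The 1,680 bp SLC49A3 coding sequence sits between attL1 and attL2 sites, so an LR Clonase reaction can move the ORF directionally into any attR-containing destination vector, which then supplies the promoter, tags and selection markers. Upstream of attL1 are the rrnB T1 and T2 transcription terminators, which insulate the insert from read-through transcription in bacteria. A T7 promoter lies just beyond attL2 and faces back toward the insert. The short lacI and lacZα fragments annotated near the terminators appear to be backbone remnants without a functional role. M13 forward and reverse priming sites flank the cassette for sequence verification.

The accompanying GenBank record covers only the 1,680 bp insert and has no annotation beyond its synthetic source. The clone belongs to a consortium-wide collection of SLC transporter ORFs intended for subcloning into custom expression vectors for transporter research and drug discovery.
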