Addgene plasmid #132168: pDONR221_SLC49A3
Purpose: Gateway entry clone with codon-optimized ORF sequence for subcloning into custom expression vectors
Depositing lab: RESOLUTE Consortium & Giulio Superti-Furga. Depositing organization: CeMM Research Center for Molecular Medicine. Publication: The RESOLUTE consortium: unlocking SLC transporters for drug discovery. Superti-Furga G, Lackner D, Wiedmer T, Ingles-Prieto A, Barbosa B, Girardi E, Goldmann U, Gurtl B, Klavins K, Klimek C, Lindinger S, Lineiro-Retes E, Muller AC, Onstein S, Redinger G, Reil D, Sedlyarov V, Wolf G, Crawford M, Everley R, ... Steppan CM. Nat Rev Drug Discov. 2020 Jul;19(7):429-430. doi: 10.1038/d41573-020-00056-6. PubMed 32265506.
Backbone
  Vector backbone: pDONR221
  Backbone manufacturer: Thermo Fisher Scientific
  Backbone size w/o insert (bp): 2550
  Vector type: Mammalian Expression
Growth in bacteria
  Bacterial resistance: Kanamycin, 50 μg/mL
  Growth temperature: 37°C
  Growth strain: Stbl3
  Copy number: High Copy
Gene/Insert
  Gene/Insert name: SLC49A3 (alt name: FLJ22269, LP2561, MFSD7)
  Species: H. sapiens (human)
  Insert size (bp): 1680
  Entrez Gene: MFSD7 (a.k.a. LP2561, FLJ22269)
  Cloning method: Gateway Cloning
  Sequencing primers: 5′ M13-fwd; 3′ M13-rev
Terms and licenses: Academic/Nonprofit Terms; Industry Terms
Depositor comments: For more information on the full Resolute plasmid collection, please see www.addgene.org/depositor-collections/re-solute/. Please provide your feedback on this plasmid to the RESOLUTE consortium by filling out their RESOLUTE repository feedback form: https://forms.office.com/Pages/ResponsePage.aspx?id=0e05yklzmkS7rjFGQL4N7z4feCLQvEJAmVcOCM_u885UN1JJRko0Ukg4TVQwNTZLOUxPQVJWT1NHUCQlQCN0PWcu
How to cite: pDONR221_SLC49A3 was a gift from RESOLUTE Consortium & Giulio Superti-Furga (Addgene plasmid # 132168 ; http://n2t.net/addgene:132168 ; RRID:Addgene_132168)
