LOCUS       Exported 1680 bp ds-DNA linear SYN 02-JUL-2021
DEFINITION  Gateway entry clone with codon-optimized ORF sequence for subcloning
            into custom expression vectors.
ACCESSION   .
VERSION     .
KEYWORDS    pDONR221_SLC49A3
SOURCE      synthetic DNA construct
  ORGANISM  synthetic DNA construct
REFERENCE   1 (bases 1 to 1680)
  TITLE     RESOLUTE consortium SLC collection
REFERENCE   2 (bases 1 to 1680)
  AUTHORS   .
  TITLE     Direct Submission
  JOURNAL   Exported Jul 2, 2021 from SnapGene Server 1.1.58
            http://www.snapgene.com
FEATURES             Location/Qualifiers
     source          1..1680
                     /organism="synthetic DNA construct"
                     /mol_type="other DNA"
ORIGIN
        1 atggccggcc ctaccgaggc cgagacagga ctggcagagc cacgggccct gtgcgcacag
       61 aggggacaca ggacctacgc acggagatgg gtgttcctgc tggccatctc cctgctgaac
      121 tgttctaatg ccacactgtg gctgtctttt gccccagtgg cagacgtgat cgcagaggat
      181 ctggtgctga gcatggagca gatcaactgg ctgtccctgg tgtatctggt ggtgtctacc
      241 cctttcggcg tggccgccat ctggatcctg gactccgtgg gactgagggc agcaacaatc
      301 ctgggagcct ggctgaactt tgccggctct gtgctgcgca tggtgccttg catggtggtg
      361 ggcacccaga atccattcgc ctttctgatg ggaggacaga gcctgtgcgc actggcacag
      421 agcctggtca tcttcagccc agcaaagctg gccgccctgt ggtttcctga gcaccagaga
      481 gccaccgcca acatgctggc cacaatgtcc aatccactgg gcgtgctggt ggccaacgtg
      541 ctgtctcccg tgctggtgaa gaagggcgag gacatcccac tgatgctggg cgtgtacacc
      601 atcccagcag gagtggtgtg cctgctgagc accatctgtc tgtgggagtc cgtgccacct
      661 acaccaccat ctgccggagc agccagctcc acctccgaga agttcctgga tggcctgaag
      721 ctgcagctga tgtggaataa ggcctatgtg atcctggccg tgtgcctggg aggaatgatc
      781 ggcatctctg ccagcttctc cgccctgctg gagcagatcc tgtgcgccag cggccactct
      841 agcggctttt ccggactgtg cggcgccctg ttcatcacct ttggcatcct gggcgccctg
      901 gccctgggac catacgtgga caggacaaag cacttcaccg aggccacaaa gatcggcctg
      961 tgcctgttct ctctggcctg cgtgcccttt gccctggtga gccagctgca gggacagacc
     1021 ctggccctgg cagcaacatg ctctctgctg ggcctgttcg gctttagcgt gggaccagtg
     1081 gcaatggagc tggcagtgga gtgtagcttc cctgtgggag agggagcagc aaccggcatg
     1141 atctttgtgc tgggccaggc cgagggcatc ctgatcatgc tggccatgac cgccctgaca
     1201 gtgaggcgct ccgagccttc tctgagcaca tgtcagcagg gcgaggaccc actggattgg
     1261 accgtgagcc tgctgctgat ggcaggactg tgcacattct tttcctgtat cctggccgtg
     1321 ttctttcaca ccccttatcg gagactgcag gccgagtctg gcgagcctcc aagcacaagg
     1381 aatgcagtgg gaggagcaga cagcggacca ggagtggatc ggggcggcgc cggcagagcc
     1441 ggcgtgctgg gaccatccac cgcaacacct gagtgcaccg caaggggagc cagcctggag
     1501 gatccaagag gccccggctc cccccaccct gcctgtcaca gggcaacccc aagggcacag
     1561 ggaccagcag ccacagacgc acctagcagg ccaggcagac tggcaggcag ggtgcaggca
     1621 tcccgcttca tcgatccagc aggatctcac tcctctttta gctccccttg ggtcatcaca
//
